>Addgene plasmid #116529 | pHAGE-PIK3CA-Q546P | addgene full sequence | sequence record 242758 | Addgene NGS Result
TGGAAGGGCTAATTCACTCCCAAAGAAGACAAGATATCCTTGATCTGTGGATCTACCACACACAAGGCTA
CTTCCCTGATTAGCAGAACTACACACCAGGGCCAGGGGTCAGATATCCACTGACCTTTGGATGGTGCTAC
AAGCTAGTACCAGTTGAGCCAGATAAGGTAGAAGAGGCCAATAAAGGAGAGAACACCAGCTTGTTACACC
CTGTGAGCCTGCATGGGATGGATGACCCGGAGAGAGAAGTGTTAGAGTGGAGGTTTGACAGCCGCCTAGC
ATTTCATCACGTGGCCCGAGAGCTGCATCCGGAGTACTTCAAGAACTGCTGATATCGAGCTTGCTACAAG
GGACTTTCCGCTGGGGACTTTCCAGGGAGGCGTGGCCTGGGCGGGACTGGGGAGTGGCGAGCCCTCAGAT
CCTGCATATAAGCAGCTGCTTTTTGCCTGTACTGGGTCTCTCTGGTTAGACCAGATCTGAGCCTGGGAGC
TCTCTGGCTAACTAGGGAACCCACTGCTTAAGCCTCAATAAAGCTTGCCTTGAGTGCTTCAAGTAGTGTG
TGCCCGTCTGTTGTGTGACTCTGGTAACTAGAGATCCCTCAGACCCTTTTAGTCAGTGTGGAAAATCTCT
AGCAGTGGCGCCCGAACAGGGACTTGAAAGCGAAAGGGAAACCAGAGGAGCTCTCTCGACGCAGGACTCG
GCTTGCTGAAGCGCGCACGGCAAGAGGCGAGGGGCGGCGACTGGTGAGTACGCCAAAAATTTTGACTAGC
GGAGGCTAGAAGGAGAGAGATGGGTGCGAGAGCGTCAGTATTAAGCGGGGGAGAATTAGATCGCGATGGG
AAAAAATTCGGTTAAGGCCAGGGGGAAAGAAAAAATATAAATTAAAACATATAGTATGGGCAAGCAGGGA
GCTAGAACGATTCGCAGTTAATCCTGGCCTGTTAGAAACATCAGAAGGCTGTAGACAAATACTGGGACAG
CTACAACCATCCCTTCAGACAGGATCAGAAGAACTTAGATCATTATATAATACAGTAGCAACCCTCTATT
GTGTGCATCAAAGGATAGAGATAAAAGACACCAAGGAAGCTTTAGACAAGATAGAGGAAGAGCAAAACAA
AAGTAAGACCACCGCACAGCAAGCGGCCGGCCGCTGATCTTCAGACCTGGAGGAGGAGATATGAGGGACA
ATTGGAGAAGTGAATTATATAAATATAAAGTAGTAAAAATTGAACCATTAGGAGTAGCACCCACCAAGGC
AAAGAGAAGAGTGGTGCAGAGAGAAAAAAGAGCAGTGGGAATAGGAGCTTTGTTCCTTGGGTTCTTGGGA
GCAGCAGGAAGCACTATGGGCGCAGCGTCAATGACGCTGACGGTACAGGCCAGACAATTATTGTCTGGTA
TAGTGCAGCAGCAGAACAATTTGCTGAGGGCTATTGAGGCGCAACAGCATCTGTTGCAACTCACAGTCTG
GGGCATCAAGCAGCTCCAGGCAAGAATCCTGGCTGTGGAAAGATACCTAAAGGATCAACAGCTCCTGGGG
ATTTGGGGTTGCTCTGGAAAACTCATTTGCACCACTGCTGTGCCTTGGAATGCTAGTTGGAGTAATAAAT
CTCTGGAACAGATTTGGAATCACACGACCTGGATGGAGTGGGACAGAGAAATTAACAATTACACAAGCTT
AATACACTCCTTAATTGAAGAATCGCAAAACCAGCAAGAAAAGAATGAACAAGAATTATTGGAATTAGAT
AAATGGGCAAGTTTGTGGAATTGGTTTAACATAACAAATTGGCTGTGGTATATAAAATTATTCATAATGA
TAGTAGGAGGCTTGGTAGGTTTAAGAATAGTTTTTGCTGTACTTTCTATAGTGAATAGAGTTAGGCAGGG
ATATTCACCATTATCGTTTCAGACCCACCTCCCAACCCCGAGGGGACCCGACAGGCCCGAAGGAATAGAA
GAAGAAGGTGGAGAGAGAGACAGAGACAGATCCATTCGATTAGTGAACGGATCTCGACGGTATCGCCGAA
TTCACAAATGGCAGTATTCATCCACAATTTTAAAAGAAAAGGGGGGATTGGGGGGTACAGTGCAGGGGAA
AGAATAGTAGACATAATAGCAACAGACATACAAACTAAAGAATTACAAAAACAAATTACAAAAATTCAAA
ATTTTCGGGTTTATTACAGGGACAGCAGAGATCCAGTTTGGACTAGTCGTGAGGCTCCGGTGCCCGTCAG
TGGGCAGAGCGCACATCGCCCACAGTCCCCGAGAAGTTGGGGGGAGGGGTCGGCAATTGAACCGGTGCCT
AGAGAAGGTGGCGCGGGGTAAACTGGGAAAGTGATGTCGTGTACTGGCTCCGCCTTTTTCCCGAGGGTGG
GGGAGAACCGTATATAAGTGCAGTAGTCGCCGTGAACGTTCTTTTTCGCAACGGGTTTGCCGCCAGAACA
CAGGTAAGTGCCGTGTGTGGTTCCCGCGGGCCTGGCCTCTTTACGGGTTATGGCCCTTGCGTGCCTTGAA
TTACTTCCACCTGGCTGCAGTACGTGATTCTTGATCCCGAGCTTCGGGTTGGAAGTGGGTGGGAGAGTTC
GAGGCCTTGCGCTTAAGGAGCCCCTTCGCCTCGTGCTTGAGTTGAGGCCTGGCCTGGGCGCTGGGGCCGC
CGCGTGCGAATCTGGTGGCACCTTCGCGCCTGTCTCGCTGCTTTCGATAAGTCTCTAGCCATTTAAAATT
TTTGATGACCTGCTGCGACGCTTTTTTTCTGGCAAGATAGTCTTGTAAATGCGGGCCAAGATCTGCACAC
TGGTATTTCGGTTTTTGGGGCCGCGGGCGGCGACGGGGCCCGTGCGTCCCAGCGCACATGTTCGGCGAGG
CGGGGCCTGCGAGCGCGGCCACCGAGAATCGGACGGGGGTAGTCTCAAGCTGGCCGGCCTGCTCTGGTGC
CTGGCCTCGCGCCGCCGTGTATCGCCCCGCCCTGGGCGGCAAGGCTGGCCCGGTCGGCACCAGTTGCGTG
AGCGGAAAGATGGCCGCTTCCCGGCCCTGCTGCAGGGAGCTCAAAATGGAGGACGCGGCGCTCGGGAGAG
CGGGCGGGTGAGTCACCCACACAAAGGAAAAGGGCCTTTCCGTCCTCAGCCGTCGCTTCATGTGACTCCA
CGGAGTACCGGGCGCCGTCCAGGCACCTCGATTAGTTCTCGAGCTTTTGGAGTACGTCGTCTTTAGGTTG
GGGGGAGGGGTTTTATGCGATGGAGTTTCCCCACACTGAGTGGGTGGAGACTGAAGTTAGGCCAGCTTGG
CACTTGATGTAATTCTCCTTGGAATTTGCCCTTTTTGAGTTTGGATCTTGGTTCATTCTCAAGCCTCAGA
CAGTGGTTCAAAGTTTTTTTCTTCCATTTCAGGTGTCGTGAAGCGGCCCTGCAGATATCAACAAGTTTGT
ACAAAAAAGCAGGCACCATGCCTCCAAGACCATCATCAGGTGAACTGTGGGGCATCCACTTGATGCCCCC
AAGAATCCTAGTAGAATGTTTACTACCAAATGGAATGATAGTGACTTTAGAATGCCTCCGTGAGGCTACA
TTAATAACCATAAAGCATGAACTATTTAAAGAAGCAAGAAAATACCCCCTCCATCAACTTCTTCAAGATG
AATCTTCTTACATTTTCGTAAGTGTTACTCAAGAAGCAGAAAGGGAAGAATTTTTTGATGAAACAAGACG
ACTTTGTGACCTTCGGCTTTTTCAACCCTTTTTAAAAGTAATTGAACCAGTAGGCAACCGTGAAGAAAAG
ATCCTCAATCGAGAAATTGGTTTTGCTATCGGCATGCCAGTGTGTGAATTTGATATGGTTAAAGATCCAG
AAGTACAGGACTTCCGAAGAAATATTCTGAACGTTTGTAAAGAAGCTGTGGATCTTAGGGACCTCAATTC
ACCTCATAGTAGAGCAATGTATGTCTATCCTCCAAATGTAGAATCTTCACCAGAATTGCCAAAGCACATA
TATAATAAATTAGATAAAGGGCAAATAATAGTGGTGATCTGGGTAATAGTTTCTCCAAATAATGACAAGC
AGAAGTATACTCTGAAAATCAACCATGACTGTGTACCAGAACAAGTAATTGCTGAAGCAATCAGGAAAAA
AACTCGAAGTATGTTGCTATCCTCTGAACAACTAAAACTCTGTGTTTTAGAATATCAGGGCAAGTATATT
TTAAAAGTGTGTGGATGTGATGAATACTTCCTAGAAAAATATCCTCTGAGTCAGTATAAGTATATAAGAA
GCTGTATAATGCTTGGGAGGATGCCCAATTTGATGTTGATGGCTAAAGAAAGCCTTTATTCTCAACTGCC
AATGGACTGTTTTACAATGCCATCTTATTCCAGACGCATTTCCACAGCTACACCATATATGAATGGAGAA
ACATCTACAAAATCCCTTTGGGTTATAAATAGTGCACTCAGAATAAAAATTCTTTGTGCAACCTACGTGA
ATGTAAATATTCGAGACATTGATAAGATCTATGTTCGAACAGGTATCTACCATGGAGGAGAACCCTTATG
TGACAATGTGAACACTCAAAGAGTACCTTGTTCCAATCCCAGGTGGAATGAATGGCTGAATTATGATATA
TACATTCCTGATCTTCCTCGTGCTGCTCGACTTTGCCTTTCCATTTGCTCTGTTAAAGGCCGAAAGGGTG
CTAAAGAGGAACACTGTCCATTGGCATGGGGAAATATAAACTTGTTTGATTACACAGACACTCTAGTATC
TGGAAAAATGGCTTTGAATCTTTGGCCAGTACCTCATGGATTAGAAGATTTGCTGAACCCTATTGGTGTT
ACTGGATCAAATCCAAATAAAGAAACTCCATGCTTAGAGTTGGAGTTTGACTGGTTCAGCAGTGTGGTAA
AGTTCCCAGATATGTCAGTGATTGAAGAGCATGCCAATTGGTCTGTATCCCGAGAAGCAGGATTTAGCTA
TTCCCACGCAGGACTGAGTAACAGACTAGCTAGAGACAATGAATTAAGGGAAAATGACAAAGAACAGCTC
AAAGCAATTTCTACACGAGATCCTCTCTCTGAAATCACTGAGCCGGAGAAAGATTTTCTATGGAGTCACA
GACACTATTGTGTAACTATCCCCGAAATTCTACCCAAATTGCTTCTGTCTGTTAAATGGAATTCTAGAGA
TGAAGTAGCCCAGATGTATTGCTTGGTAAAAGATTGGCCTCCAATCAAACCTGAACAGGCTATGGAACTT
CTGGACTGTAATTACCCAGATCCTATGGTTCGAGGTTTTGCTGTTCGGTGCTTGGAAAAATATTTAACAG
ATGACAAACTTTCTCAGTATTTAATTCAGCTAGTACAGGTCCTAAAATATGAACAATATTTGGATAACTT
GCTTGTGAGATTTTTACTGAAGAAAGCATTGACTAATCAAAGGATTGGGCACTTTTTCTTTTGGCATTTA
AAATCTGAGATGCACAATAAAACAGTTAGCCAGAGGTTTGGCCTGCTTTTGGAGTCCTATTGTCGTGCAT
GTGGGATGTATTTGAAGCACCTGAATAGGCAAGTCGAGGCAATGGAAAAGCTCATTAACTTAACTGACAT
TCTCAAACAGGAGAAGAAGGATGAAACACAAAAGGTACAGATGAAGTTTTTAGTTGAGCAAATGAGGCGA
CCAGATTTCATGGATGCTCTACAGGGCTTTCTGTCTCCTCTAAACCCTGCTCATCAACTAGGAAACCTCA
GGCTTGAAGAGTGTCGAATTATGTCCTCTGCAAAAAGGCCACTGTGGTTGAATTGGGAGAACCCAGACAT
CATGTCAGAGTTACTGTTTCAGAACAATGAGATCATCTTTAAAAATGGGGATGATTTACGGCAAGATATG
CTAACACTTCAAATTATTCGTATTATGGAAAATATCTGGCAAAATCAAGGTCTTGATCTTCGAATGTTAC
CTTATGGTTGTCTGTCAATCGGTGACTGTGTGGGACTTATTGAGGTGGTGCGAAATTCTCACACTATTAT
GCAAATTCAGTGCAAAGGCGGCTTGAAAGGTGCACTGCAGTTCAACAGCCACACACTACATCAGTGGCTC
AAAGACAAGAACAAAGGAGAAATATATGATGCAGCCATTGACCTGTTTACACGTTCATGTGCTGGATACT
GTGTAGCTACCTTCATTTTGGGAATTGGAGATCGTCACAATAGTAACATCATGGTGAAAGACGATGGACA
ACTGTTTCATATAGATTTTGGACACTTTTTGGATCACAAGAAGAAAAAATTTGGTTATAAACGAGAACGT
GTGCCATTTGTTTTGACACAGGATTTCTTAATAGTGATTAGTAAAGGAGCCCAAGAATGCACAAAGACAA
GAGAATTTGAGAGGTTTCAGGAGATGTGTTACAAGGCTTATCTAGCTATTCGACAGCATGCCAATCTCTT
CATAAATCTTTTCTCAATGATGCTTGGCTCTGGAATGCCAGAACTACAATCTTTTGATGACATTGCATAC
ATTCGAAAGACCCTAGCCTTAGATAAAACTGAGCAAGAGGCTTTGGAGTATTTCATGAAACAAATGAATG
ATGCACATCATGGTGGCTGGACAACAAAAATGGATTGGATCTTCCACACAATTAAACAGCATGCATTGAA
CTAGAACCCAGCTTTCTTGTACAAAGTGGTGATATCCAATTAACCCTCACTAAAGGTTGTGAATGATTAA
TGAATAGAAGCCCTATAGTGAGTCGTATTACCACCCAACTTTTCTATACAAAGTGGTTGATATCCAGCAC
AGTGGCGGCCGCTCGAGTCTAGAGGGCCCGCGGTTCGAAGGTAAGCCTATCCCTAACCCTCTCCTCGGTC
TCGATTCTACGCGTACCGGTTAGTAATGAGATCCCTCCCCCCCCCNTAACGTTACTGGCCGAAGCCGCTT
GGAATAAGGCCGGTGTGCGTTTGTCTATATGTTATTTTCCACCATATTGCCGTCTTTTGGCAATGTGAGG
GCCCGGAAACCTGGCCCTGTCTTCTTGACGAGCATTCCTAGGGGTCTTTCCCCTCTCGCCAAAGGAATGC
AAGGTCTGTTGAATGTCGTGAAGGAAGCAGTTCCTCTGGAAGCTTCTTGAAGACAAACAACGTCTGTAGC
GACCCTTTGCAGGCAGCGGAACCCCCCACCTGGCGACAGGTGCCTCTGCGGCCAAAAGCCACGTGTATAA
GATACACCTGCAAAGGCGGCACAACCCCAGTGCCACGTTGTGAGTTGGATAGTTGTGGAAAGAGTCAAAT
GGCTCTCCTCAAGCGTATTCAACAAGGGGCTGAAGGATGCCCAGAAGGTACCCCATTGTATGGGATCTGA
TCTGGGGCCTCGGTGCACATGCTTTACATGTGTTTAGTCGAGGTTAAAAAAACGTCTAGGCCCCCCGAAC
CACGGGGACGTGGTTTTCCTTTGAAAAACACGATGATAATATGGCCACACATATGGTGAGCAAGGGCGAG
GAGCTGTTCACCGGGGTGGTGCCCATCCTGGTCGAGCTGGACGGCGACGTAAACGGCCACAAGTTCAGCG
TGTCCGGCGAGGGCGAGGGCGATGCCACCTACGGCAAGCTGACCCTGAAGTTCATCTGCACCACCGGCAA
GCTGCCCGTGCCCTGGCCCACCCTCGTGACCACCCTGACCTACGGCGTGCAGTGCTTCAGCCGCTACCCC
GACCACATGAAGCAGCACGACTTCTTCAAGTCCGCCATGCCCGAAGGCTACGTCCAGGAGCGCACCATCT
TCTTCAAGGACGACGGCAACTACAAGACCCGCGCCGAGGTGAAGTTCGAGGGCGACACCCTGGTGAACCG
CATCGAGCTGAAGGGCATCGACTTCAAGGAGGACGGCAACATCCTGGGGCACAAGCTGGAGTACAACTAC
AACAGCCACAACGTCTATATCATGGCCGACAAGCAGAAGAACGGCATCAAGGTGAACTTCAAGATCCGCC
ACAACATCGAGGACGGCAGCGTGCAGCTCGCCGACCACTACCAGCAGAACACCCCCATCGGCGACGGCCC
CGTGCTGCTGCCCGACAACCACTACCTGAGCACCCAGTCCGCCCTGAGCAAAGACCCCAACGAGAAGCGC
GATCACATGGTCCTGCTGGAGTTCGTGACCGCCGCCGGGATCACTCTCGGCATGGACGAGCTGTACAAGT
AAATCGATAGATCCTAATCAACCTCTGGATTACAAAATTTGTGAAAGATTGACTGGTATTCTTAACTATG
TTGCTCCTTTTACGCTATGTGGATACGCTGCTTTAATGCCTTTGTATCATGCTATTGCTTCCCGTATGGC
TTTCATTTTCTCCTCCTTGTATAAATCCTGGTTGCTGTCTCTTTATGAGGAGTTGTGGCCCGTTGTCAGG
CAACGTGGCGTGGTGTGCACTGTGTTTGCTGACGCAACCCCCACTGGTTGGGGCATTGCCACCACCTGTC
AGCTCCTTTCCGGGACTTTCGCTTTCCCCCTCCCTATTGCCACGGCGGAACTCATCGCCGCCTGCCTTGC
CCGCTGCTGGACAGGGGCTCGGCTGTTGGGCACTGACAATTCCGTGGTGTTGTCGGGGAAATCATCGTCC
TTTCCTTGGCTGCTCGCCTGTGTTGCCACCTGGATTCTGCGCGGGACGTCCTTCTGCTACGTCCCTTCGG
CCCTCAATCCAGCGGACCTTCCTTCCCGCGGCCTGCTGCCGGCTCTGCGGCCTCTTCCGCGTCTTCGCCT
TCGCCCTCAGACGAGTCGGATCTCCCTTTGGGCCGCCTCCCCGCCTGAGATCCTTTAAGACCAATGACTT
ACAAGGCAGCTGTAGATCTTAGCCACTTTTTAAAAGAAAAGGGGGGACTGGAAGGGCTAATTCACTCCCA
ACGAAGACAAGATCTGCTTTTTGCTTGTACTGGGTCTCTCTGGTTAGACCAGATCTGAGCCTGGGAGCTC
TCTGGCTAACTAGGGAACCCACTGCTTAAGCCTCAATAAAGCTTGCCTTGAGTGCTTCAAGTAGTGTGTG
CCCGTCTGTTGTGTGACTCTGGTAACTAGAGATCCCTCAGACCCTTTTAGTCAGTGTGGAAAATCTCTAG
CAGTAGTAGTTCATGTCATCTTATTATTCAGTATTTATAACTTGCAAAGAAATGAATATCAGAGAGTGAG
AGGCCCGGGTTAATTAAGGAAAGGGCTAGATCATTCTTGAAGACGAAAGGGCCTCGTGATACGCCTATTT
TTATAGGTTAATGTCATGATAATAATGGTTTCTTAGACGTCAGGTGGCACTTTTCGGGGAAATGTGCGCG
GAACCCCTATTTGTTTATTTTTCTAAATACATTCAAATATGTATCCGCTCATGAGACAATAACCCTGATA
AATGCTTCAATAATATTGAAAAAGGAAGAGTATGAGTATTCAACATTTCCGTGTCGCCCTTATTCCCTTT
TTTGCGGCATTTTGCCTTCCTGTTTTTGCTCACCCAGAAACGCTGGTGAAAGTAAAAGATGCTGAAGATC
AGTTGGGTGCACGAGTGGGTTACATCGAACTGGATCTCAACAGCGGTAAGATCCTTGAGAGTTTTCGCCC
CGAAGAACGTTTTCCAATGATGAGCACTTTTAAAGTTCTGCTATGTGGCGCGGTATTATCCCGTGTTGAC
GCCGGGCAAGAGCAACTCGGTCGCCGCATACACTATTCTCAGAATGACTTGGTTGAGTACTCACCAGTCA
CAGAAAAGCATCTTACGGATGGCATGACAGTAAGAGAATTATGCAGTGCTGCCATAACCATGAGTGATAA
CACTGCGGCCAACTTACTTCTGACAACGATCGGAGGACCGAAGGAGCTAACCGCTTTTTTGCACAACATG
GGGGATCATGTAACTCGCCTTGATCGTTGGGAACCGGAGCTGAATGAAGCCATACCAAACGACGAGCGTG
ACACCACGATGCCTGTAGCAATGGCAACAACGTTGCGCAAACTATTAACTGGCGAACTACTTACTCTAGC
TTCCCGGCAACAATTAATAGACTGGATGGAGGCGGATAAAGTTGCAGGACCACTTCTGCGCTCGGCCCTT
CCGGCTGGCTGGTTTATTGCTGATAAATCTGGAGCCGGTGAGCGTGGGTCTCGCGGTATCATTGCAGCAC
TGGGGCCAGATGGTAAGCCCTCCCGTATCGTAGTTATCTACACGACGGGGAGTCAGGCAACTATGGATGA
ACGAAATAGACAGATCGCTGAGATAGGTGCCTCACTGATTAAGCATTGGTAACTGTCAGACCAAGTTTAC
TCATATATACTTTAGATTGATTTAAAACTTCATTTTTAATTTAAAAGGATCTAGGTGAAGATCCTTTTTG
ATAATCTCATGACCAAAATCCCTTAACGTGAGTTTTCGTTCCACTGAGCGTCAGACCCCGTAGAAAAGAT
CAAAGGATCTTCTTGAGATCCTTTTTTTCTGCGCGTAATCTGCTGCTTGCAAACAAAAAAACCACCGCTA
CCAGCGGTGGTTTGTTTGCCGGATCAAGAGCTACCAACTCTTTTTCCGAAGGTAACTGGCTTCAGCAGAG
CGCAGATACCAAATACTGTTCTTCTAGTGTAGCCGTAGTTAGGCCACCACTTCAAGAACTCTGTAGCACC
GCCTACATACCTCGCTCTGCTAATCCTGTTACCAGTGGCTGCTGCCAGTGGCGATAAGTCGTGTCTTACC
GGGTTGGACTCAAGACGATAGTTACCGGATAAGGCGCAGCGGTCGGGCTGAACGGGGGGTTCGTGCACAC
AGCCCAGCTTGGAGCGAACGACCTACACCGAACTGAGATACCTACAGCGTGAGCTATGAGAAAGCGCCAC
GCTTCCCGAAGGGAGAAAGGCGGACAGGTATCCGGTAAGCGGCAGGGTCGGAACAGGAGAGCGCACGAGG
GAGCTTCCAGGGGGAAACGCCTGGTATCTTTATAGTCCTGTCGGGTTTCGCCACCTCTGACTTGAGCGTC
GATTTTTGTGATGCTCGTCAGGGGGGCGGAGCCTATGGAAAAACGCCAGCAACGCGGCCTTTTTACGGTT
CCTGGCCTTTTGCTGGCCTTTTGCTCACATGTTCTTTCCTGCGTTATCCCCTGATTCTGTGGATAACCGT
ATTACCGCCTTTGAGTGAGCTGATACCGCTCGCCGCAGCCGAACGACCGAGCGCAGCGAGTCAGTGAGCG
AGGAAGCGGAAGAGCGCCCAATACGCAAACCGCCTCTCCCCGCGCGTTGGCCGATTCATTAATGCAGCAA
GCTCATGGCTGACTAATTTTTTTTATTTATGCAGAGGCCGAGGCCGCCTCGGCCTCTGAGCTATTCCAGA
AGTAGTGAGGAGGCTTTTTTGGAGGCCTAGGCTTTTGCAAAAAGCTCCCCGTGGCACGACAGGTTTCCCG
ACTGGAAAGCGGGCAGTGAGCGCAACGCAATTAATGTGAGTTAGCTCACTCATTAGGCACCCCAGGCTTT
ACACTTTATGCTTCCGGCTCGTATGTTGTGTGGAATTGTGAGCGGATAACAATTTCACACAGGAAACAGC
TATGACATGATTACGAATTTCACAAATAAAGCATTTTTTTCACTGCATTCTAGTTGTGGTTTGTCCAAAC
TCATCAATGTATCTTATCATGTCTGGATCAACTGGATAACTCAAGCTAACCAAAATCATCCCAAACTTCC
CACCCCATACCCTATTACCACTGCCAATTACCTGTGGTTTCATTTACTCTAAACCTGTGATTCCTCTGAA
TTATTTTCATTTTAAAGAAATTGTATTTGTTAAATATGTACTACAAACTTAGTAGT
Features (pLannotate 1.2.2; 30 found; start..end, strand, type, name):
    377..634     +  LTR            5' LTR (truncated): truncated 5' long terminal repeat (LTR) from HIV-1
    681..806     +  misc_feature   HIV-1 Ψ: packaging signal of human immunodeficiency virus type 1
    790..1128    +  CDS            HIV-1 gag (fragment): gag protein from human immunodeficiency virus 1; gag
   1303..1536    +  misc_feature   RRE: The Rev response element (RRE) of HIV-1 allows for Rev-dependent mRNA export from the nucleus to the cytoplasm.
   1913..2013    +  CDS            Rev (fragment): human immunodeficiency virus 1 (HIV-1) Rev protein; rev; enhances nuclear export of unspliced and incompletely spliced viral mRNAs
   2058..2175    +  misc_feature   cPPT/CTS: central polypurine tract and central termination sequence of HIV-1
   2223..3401    +  promoter       EF-1α promoter: strong constitutive promoter for human elongation factor EF-1α
   3422..3442    +  protein_bind   attB1: mutant version of attB; core recombination site for the Gateway® BP reaction BP Clonase™
   3448..6651    +  CDS            PIK3CA: PK3CA_HUMAN - Experimental evidence at protein level: Swiss-Prot protein existence level 1. Phosphoinositide-3-kinase (PI3K) phosphorylates phosphatidylinositol (PI) and its phosphorylated derivatives at position 3 of the inositol ring to produce 3-phosphoinositides (PubMed:15135396, PubMed:23936502, PubMed:28676499). Uses ATP and PtdIns(4,5)P2 (phosphatidylinositol 4,5-bisphosphate) to generate phosphatidylinositol 3,4,5-trisphosphate (PIP3) (PubMed:15135396, PubMed:28676499). PIP3 plays a key role by recruiting PH domain- containing proteins to the membrane, including AKT1 and PDPK1, activat
   6656..6680    -  protein_bind   attB2: mutant version of attB; recombination site for the Gateway® BP reaction BP Clonase™
   6688..6706    +  promoter       T3 promoter: promoter for bacteriophage T3 RNA polymerase
   6732..6750    -  promoter       T7 promoter: promoter for bacteriophage T7 RNA polymerase
   6756..6774    -  protein_bind   attB4 (fragment): mutant version of attB; core recombination site for the Gateway® BP reaction BP Clonase™
   6830..6871    +  CDS            V5 tag: epitope tag from simian virus 5
   6997..7459    +  misc_feature   IRES: internal ribosome entry site (IRES) of the encephalomyocarditis virus (EMCV)
   7473..8192    +  CDS            EGFP: the original enhanced GFP (Yang et al., 1996) mammalian codon-optimized
   8206..8794    +  misc_feature   WPRE: woodchuck hepatitis virus posttranscriptional regulatory element
   8802..8867    +  CDS            nef (fragment): NEF_HV1Z2 - Experimental evidence at protein level: Swiss-Prot protein existence level 1. Extracellular Nef protein targets CD4(+) T-lymphocytes for apoptosis by interacting with CXCR4 surface receptors. From Human immunodeficiency virus type 1 group M subtype D (isolate Z2/CDC-Z34) (HIV-1).
   8869..9102    +  LTR            3' LTR (ΔU3): self-inactivating 3' long terminal repeat (LTR) from HIV-1
   9307..9411    +  promoter       AmpR promoter: bla
   9412..10272   +  CDS            AmpR: β-lactamase; bla; confers resistance to ampicillin, carbenicillin, and related antibiotics
  10443..11031   +  rep_origin     ori: high-copy-number ColE1/pMB1/pBR322/pUC origin of replication
  11214..11268   +  CDS            lacI (fragment): lac repressor; lacI; The lac repressor binds to the lac operator to inhibit transcription in E. coli. This inhibition can be relieved by adding lactose or isopropyl-β-D-thiogalactopyranoside (IPTG).
  11274..11367   +  rep_origin     SV40 ori (fragment): SV40 origin of replication
  11392..11429   +  CDS            lacI (fragment): lac repressor; lacI; The lac repressor binds to the lac operator to inhibit transcription in E. coli. This inhibition can be relieved by adding lactose or isopropyl-β-D-thiogalactopyranoside (IPTG).
  11442..11463   +  protein_bind   CAP binding site: CAP binding activates transcription in the presence of cAMP. E. coli catabolite activator protein
  11478..11508   +  promoter       lac promoter: promoter for the E. coli lac operon
  11512..11534   +  protein_bind   lac operator (fragment): The lac repressor binds to the lac operator to inhibit transcription in E. coli. This inhibition can be relieved by adding lactose or isopropyl-β-D-thiogalactopyranoside (IPTG). lac repressor encoded by lacI
  11566..11649   +  polyA_signal   SV40 poly(A) signal (fragment): SV40 polyadenylation signal
  11816..329     +  CDS            nef (fragment) (across the origin): NEF_HV1BR - Experimental evidence at protein level: Swiss-Prot protein existence level 1. Extracellular Nef protein targets CD4(+) T-lymphocytes for apoptosis by interacting with CXCR4 surface receptors (PubMed:14990729). From Human immunodeficiency virus type 1 group M subtype B (isolate BRU/LAI) (HIV-1).
