[The description below was written by a language model from this plasmid's Addgene catalogue record and pLannotate feature annotations shown in this document.]
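Description:
pHAGE-PIK3CA-Q546P is an HIV-1-based, self-inactivating lentiviral expression plasmid of about 11.8 kb, built on the pHAGE backbone for delivering a mutant human PIK3CA allele into mammalian cells. In bacteria it is maintained through a high-copy ColE1/pUC-type origin and selected with ampicillin via the β-lactamase gene. The record lists a recombination-deficient strain as host, as is usual for LTR-containing vectors. The viral portion comprises a truncated 5' LTR, the Ψ packaging signal with a short gag fragment, the Rev response element for Rev-dependent nuclear export of the genomic RNA, the cPPT/CTS, and a ΔU3 3' LTR that inactivates LTR promoter activity after integration. Because the viral structural and enzymatic genes are absent apart from small fragments, packaging functions must be supplied in trans.

The payload is driven by the constitutive human EF-1α promoter. The PIK3CA open reading frame, encoding the p110α catalytic subunit of PI3K with the Q546P substitution, was introduced by Gateway cloning and is flanked by attB1 and attB2 sites. Downstream lie short T3 and T7 promoter sequences, an attB4 fragment and a V5 epitope tag. The record does not state whether the V5 tag is translated in frame with the insert. An EMCV IRES followed by EGFP allows transduced cells to be identified or sorted by fluorescence from the same transcript, and a WPRE enhances expression. No mammalian drug-selection marker is annotated. The plasmid belongs to a collection made for systematic functional annotation of somatic cancer mutations, and serves for stable expression of this PIK3CA variant to assess its effects.
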