Addgene plasmid #116529: pHAGE-PIK3CA-Q546P
Purpose: Lentiviral expression of PIK3CA Q546P
Depositing lab: Gordon Mills & Kenneth Scott. Depositing organization: Baylor College of Medicine. Publication: Systematic Functional Annotation of Somatic Mutations in Cancer. Ng PK, Li J, Jeong KJ, Shao S, Chen H, Tsang YH, Sengupta S, Wang Z, Bhavana VH, Tran R, Soewito S, Minussi DC, Moreno D, Kong K, Dogruluk T, Lu H, Gao J, Tokheim C, Zhou DC, Johnson AM, Zeng J, Ip CKM, Ju Z, Wester M, Yu S, Li Y, Vellano CP, Schultz N, Karchin R, Ding L, Lu Y, Cheung LWT, Chen K, Shaw KR, Meric-Bernstam F, Scott KL, Yi S, Sahni N, Liang H, Mills GB. Cancer Cell. 2018 Mar 12;33(3):450-462.e10. doi: 10.1016/j.ccell.2018.01.021. PubMed 29533785.
Backbone
  Vector backbone: pHAGE
  Vector type: Lentiviral
Growth in bacteria
  Bacterial resistance: Ampicillin, 100 μg/mL
  Growth temperature: 37°C
  Growth strain: Stbl3
  Copy number: High Copy
Gene/Insert
  Gene/Insert name: PIK3CA
  Species: H. sapiens (human)
  Mutation: Q546P
  Entrez Gene: PIK3CA (a.k.a. CCM4, CLAPO, CLOVE, CWS5, HMH, MCAP, MCM, MCMTC, PI3K, PI3K-alpha, p110-alpha)
  Cloning method: Gateway Cloning
Terms and licenses: Academic/Nonprofit Terms; Industry Terms: Not Available to Industry
How to cite: pHAGE-PIK3CA-Q546P was a gift from Gordon Mills & Kenneth Scott (Addgene plasmid # 116529 ; http://n2t.net/addgene:116529 ; RRID:Addgene_116529)
