>Addgene plasmid #116529 | pHAGE-PIK3CA-Q546P | depositor partial sequence | sequence record 219403 | insert
ATGCCTCCACGACCATCATCAGGTGAACTGTGGGGCATCCACTTGATGCCCCCAAGAATCCTAGTAGAAT
GTTTACTACCAAATGGAATGATAGTGACTTTAGAATGCCTCCGTGAGGCTACATTAATAACCATAAAGCA
TGAACTATTTAAAGAAGCAAGAAAATACCCCCTCCATCAACTTCTTCAAGATGAATCTTCTTACATTTTC
GTAAGTGTTACTCAAGAAGCAGAAAGGGAAGAATTTTTTGATGAAACAAGACGACTTTGTGACCTTCGGC
TTTTTCAACCCTTTTTAAAAGTAATTGAACCAGTAGGCAACCGTGAAGAAAAGATCCTCAATCGAGAAAT
TGGTTTTGCTATCGGCATGCCAGTGTGTGAATTTGATATGGTTAAAGATCCAGAAGTACAGGACTTCCGA
AGAAATATTCTGAACGTTTGTAAAGAAGCTGTGGATCTTAGGGACCTCAATTCACCTCATAGTAGAGCAA
TGTATGTCTATCCTCCAAATGTAGAATCTTCACCAGAATTGCCAAAGCACATATATAATAAATTAGATAA
AGGGCAAATAATAGTGGTGATCTGGGTAATAGTTTCTCCAAATAATGACAAGCAGAAGTATACTCTGAAA
ATCAACCATGACTGTGTACCAGAACAAGTAATTGCTGAAGCAATCAGGAAAAAAACTCGAAGTATGTTGC
TATCCTCTGAACAACTAAAACTCTGTGTTTTAGAATATCAGGGCAAGTATATTTTAAAAGTGTGTGGATG
TGATGAATACTTCCTAGAAAAATATCCTCTGAGTCAGTATAAGTATATAAGAAGCTGTATAATGCTTGGG
AGGATGCCCAATTTGATGTTGATGGCTAAAGAAAGCCTTTATTCTCAACTGCCAATGGACTGTTTTACAA
TGCCATCTTATTCCAGACGCATTTCCACAGCTACACCATATATGAATGGAGAAACATCTACAAAATCCCT
TTGGGTTATAAATAGTGCACTCAGAATAAAAATTCTTTGTGCAACCTACGTGAATGTAAATATTCGAGAC
ATTGATAAGATCTATGTTCGAACAGGTATCTACCATGGAGGAGAACCCTTATGTGACAATGTGAACACTC
AAAGAGTACCTTGTTCCAATCCCAGGTGGAATGAATGGCTGAATTATGATATATACATTCCTGATCTTCC
TCGTGCTGCTCGACTTTGCCTTTCCATTTGCTCTGTTAAAGGCCGAAAGGGTGCTAAAGAGGAACACTGT
CCATTGGCATGGGGAAATATAAACTTGTTTGATTACACAGACACTCTAGTATCTGGAAAAATGGCTTTGA
ATCTTTGGCCAGTACCTCATGGATTAGAAGATTTGCTGAACCCTATTGGTGTTACTGGATCAAATCCAAA
TAAAGAAACTCCATGCTTAGAGTTGGAGTTTGACTGGTTCAGCAGTGTGGTAAAGTTCCCAGATATGTCA
GTGATTGAAGAGCATGCCAATTGGTCTGTATCCCGAGAAGCAGGATTTAGCTATTCCCACGCAGGACTGA
GTAACAGACTAGCTAGAGACAATGAATTAAGGGAAAATGACAAAGAACAGCTCAAAGCAATTTCTACACG
AGATCCTCTCTCTGAAATCACTGAGCCGGAGAAAGATTTTCTATGGAGTCACAGACACTATTGTGTAACT
ATCCCCGAAATTCTACCCAAATTGCTTCTGTCTGTTAAATGGAATTCTAGAGATGAAGTAGCCCAGATGT
ATTGCTTGGTAAAAGATTGGCCTCCAATCAAACCTGAACAGGCTATGGAACTTCTGGACTGTAATTACCC
AGATCCTATGGTTCGAGGTTTTGCTGTTCGGTGCTTGGAAAAATATTTAACAGATGACAAACTTTCTCAG
TATTTAATTCAGCTAGTACAGGTCCTAAAATATGAACAATATTTGGATAACTTGCTTGTGAGATTTTTAC
TGAAGAAAGCATTGACTAATCAAAGGATTGGGCACTTTTTCTTTTGGCATTTAAAATCTGAGATGCACAA
TAAAACAGTTAGCCAGAGGTTTGGCCTGCTTTTGGAGTCCTATTGTCGTGCATGTGGGATGTATTTGAAG
CACCTGAATAGGCAAGTCGAGGCAATGGAAAAGCTCATTAACTTAACTGACATTCTCAAACAGGAGAAGA
AGGATGAAACACAAAAGGTACAGATGAAGTTTTTAGTTGAGCAAATGAGGCGACCAGATTTCATGGATGC
TCTACAGGGCTTTCTGTCTCCTCTAAACCCTGCTCATCAACTAGGAAACCTCAGGCTTGAAGAGTGTCGA
ATTATGTCCTCTGCAAAAAGGCCACTGTGGTTGAATTGGGAGAACCCAGACATCATGTCAGAGTTACTGT
TTCAGAACAATGAGATCATCTTTAAAAATGGGGATGATTTACGGCAAGATATGCTAACACTTCAAATTAT
TCGTATTATGGAAAATATCTGGCAAAATCAAGGTCTTGATCTTCGAATGTTACCTTATGGTTGTCTGTCA
ATCGGTGACTGTGTGGGACTTATTGAGGTGGTGCGAAATTCTCACACTATTATGCAAATTCAGTGCAAAG
GCGGCTTGAAAGGTGCACTGCAGTTCAACAGCCACACACTACATCAGTGGCTCAAAGACAAGAACAAAGG
AGAAATATATGATGCAGCCATTGACCTGTTTACACGTTCATGTGCTGGATACTGTGTAGCTACCTTCATT
TTGGGAATTGGAGATCGTCACAATAGTAACATCATGGTGAAAGACGATGGACAACTGTTTCATATAGATT
TTGGACACTTTTTGGATCACAAGAAGAAAAAATTTGGTTATAAACGAGAACGTGTGCCATTTGTTTTGAC
ACAGGATTTCTTAATAGTGATTAGTAAAGGAGCCCAAGAATGCACAAAGACAAGAGAATTTGAGAGGTTT
CAGGAGATGTGTTACAAGGCTTATCTAGCTATTCGACAGCATGCCAATCTCTTCATAAATCTTTTCTCAA
TGATGCTTGGCTCTGGAATGCCAGAACTACAATCTTTTGATGACATTGCATACATTCGAAAGACCCTAGC
CTTAGATAAAACTGAGCAAGAGGCTTTGGAGTATTTCATGAAACAAATGAATGATGCACATCATGGTGGC
TGGACAACAAAAATGGATTGGATCTTCCACACAATTAAACAGCATGCATTGAACTGA
